Addgene plasmid #191602: E1_pENTR_L1-L4_NN_G1333-DddA11-C
Purpose: ptpTALECD_v2mod vector assembly, Entry clone 1 with attL1 and L4
Depositing lab: Shin-ichi Arimura. Depositing organization: The University of Tokyo.
Backbone
  Vector backbone: PINII
  Vector type: Other
Growth in bacteria
  Bacterial resistance: Kanamycin, 50 μg/mL
  Growth temperature: 37°C
  Growth strain: DH5alpha
  Copy number: High Copy
Gene/Insert
  Gene/Insert name: C- and N termini of platinum TALEN, a half of the evolved DddA (DddA11), and a uracil glycosylase inhibitor
  Species: Synthetic
  Cloning method: Ligation Independent Cloning
Terms and licenses: Academic/Nonprofit Terms; Industry Terms: Not Available to Industry
Depositor comments: Multisite Gateway entry vector to express one hand of pTALECD_v2mod-UGI
How to cite: E1_pENTR_L1-L4_NN_G1333-DddA11-C was a gift from Shin-ichi Arimura (Addgene plasmid # 191602 ; http://n2t.net/addgene:191602 ; RRID:Addgene_191602)
