[The description below was written by a language model from this plasmid's Addgene catalogue record and pLannotate feature annotations shown in this document.]
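Description:
E1_pENTR_L1-L4_NN_G1333-DddA11-C is a 4.2 kb MultiSite Gateway entry clone used as the first module ("Entry clone 1") in assembling ptpTALECD_v2mod vectors, which express TALE-guided cytidine deaminase base editors. It is maintained in E. coli at high copy through a ColE1/pUC-type origin and selected with kanamycin (KanR, aph(3')-Ia). The catalogue lists the backbone as "PINII" and the vector type as "Other". The feature table is consistent with a pENTR-style layout, with rrnB T1 and T2 terminators upstream of the cassette to insulate it from read-through transcription.

The payload lies between attL1 and attL4, the sites that direct ordered LR recombination with other entry clones into a destination vector. After a short match to an HA epitope tag, the synthetic coding region begins with a TALE N-terminal segment (annotated by homology to AvrXa10). This is followed by a stuffer carrying a lac promoter/operator, a lacZα fragment and pBluescript MCS remnants. The stuffer sits where the DNA-binding repeat array would go, so it is probably a placeholder replaced when target-specific platinum TALE repeats are assembled, though the record does not state this explicitly. Downstream are a TALE C-terminal segment (AvrBs3 homology), a portion of the double-stranded-DNA cytidine deaminase DddA, and a uracil glycosylase inhibitor (UGI) that protects the deaminated base from excision repair. The name and insert description indicate the DddA part is the C-terminal half of the evolved DddA11 variant split at G1333, and "NN" presumably denotes a repeat type. No eukaryotic promoter or organelle-targeting sequence is annotated within the cassette; these would presumably come from other modules. The clone encodes one "hand" of the editor pair, which needs a partner carrying the complementary DddA half.
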