Features (pLannotate 1.2.2; 22 found; start..end, strand, type, name):
    415..507     +  CDS            lacI (fragment): lac repressor; lacI; The lac repressor binds to the lac operator to inhibit transcription in E. coli. This inhibition can be relieved by adding lactose or isopropyl-β-D-thiogalactopyranoside (IPTG).
    562..589     -  terminator     rrnB T2 terminator: transcription terminator T2 from the E. coli rrnB gene
    721..764     +  terminator     rrnB T1 terminator: Escherichia coli rrnB; transcription terminator T1 from the E. coli rrnB gene
    811..847     -  CDS            lacZα (fragment): LacZα fragment of β-galactosidase; lacZ fragment
    863..962     +  protein_bind   attL1: mutant version of attL; recombination site for the Gateway® LR reaction LR Clonase™
    965..991     +  CDS            3xHA (fragment): three tandem HA epitope tags
   1001..1411    +  CDS            avrXa10 (fragment): AVX10_XANOO - Experimental evidence at protein level: Swiss-Prot protein existence level 1. Avirulence protein. Induces the hypersensitive response (HR)in rice plants carrying the resistance gene Xa10. Activity depends on the presence of the core repeat domains; replacement with repeat domains from other proteins (AvrBs3 of X.euvesicatoria (AC P14727) or AvrXa7 of this organism) does not elicit the HR. Probably acts as a transcription factor in its host plant (rice) to induce plant resistance or disease. From Xanthomonas oryzae pv. oryzae.
   1413..1431    -  rep_origin     f1 ori (fragment): f1 bacteriophage origin of replication; arrow indicates direction of (+) strand synthesis
   1436..1591    -  CDS            lacZα (fragment): LacZα fragment of β-galactosidase; lacZ fragment
   1599..1617    +  promoter       T7 promoter: promoter for bacteriophage T7 RNA polymerase
   1626..1649    -  misc_feature   MCS (fragment): pBluescript multiple cloning site
   1665..1683    -  promoter       T3 promoter: promoter for bacteriophage T3 RNA polymerase
   1728..1744    -  protein_bind   lac operator: The lac repressor binds to the lac operator to inhibit transcription in E. coli. This inhibition can be relieved by adding lactose or isopropyl-β-D-thiogalactopyranoside (IPTG). lac repressor encoded by lacI
   1752..1782    -  promoter       lac promoter: promoter for the E. coli lac operon
   1797..1818    -  protein_bind   CAP binding site: CAP binding activates transcription in the presence of cAMP. E. coli catabolite activator protein
   1917..2048    +  CDS            avrBs3 (fragment): AVRB3_XANEU - Experimental evidence at protein level: Swiss-Prot protein existence level 1. Avirulence protein. Acts as a transcription factor in C.annuum plants. In susceptible plants lacking the Bs3 resistance gene induces expression of a number of genes, including genes homologous to a family of auxin-induced genes, alpha-expansin genes, pectate lyase, anthocyanidin glucoside rhamnosyl transferase and at least one transcription factor, UPA20. Their expression leads to plant hypertrophy in mesophyll cells, probably mainly mediated by UPA20 (PubMed:17962565). In resistant plants induces the h
   2040..2327    +  CDS            dddA (fragment): DDDA_BURC1 - Experimental evidence at protein level: Swiss-Prot protein existence level 1. Toxic component of a toxin-immunity protein module, which functions as a cellular contact-dependent growth inhibition (CDI) system. CDI modules allow bacteria to communicate with and inhibit the growth of closely related neighboring bacteria in a contact-dependent fashion. Bacteria that have this module inhibit or kill bacteria without it, giving them a growth advantage. Probably specifically inhibited by cognate immunity protein DddI (Probable). The C-terminal 163 residue fragment has double-stranded DN
   2340..2588    +  CDS            UGI: UNGI_BPPB2 - Experimental evidence at protein level: Swiss-Prot protein existence level 1. This protein binds specifically and reversibly to the host uracil-DNA glycosylase, preventing removal of uracil residues from PBS2 DNA by the host uracil-excision repair system. From Bacillus phage PBS2 (Bacteriophage PBS2).
   2617..2712    -  protein_bind   attL4: mutant version of attL; recombination site for the Gateway® LR reaction LR Clonase™
   2738..2756    -  promoter       T7 promoter: promoter for bacteriophage T7 RNA polymerase
   2890..3699    +  CDS            KanR: aminoglycoside phosphotransferase; aph(3')-Ia; confers resistance to kanamycin in bacteria or G418 (Geneticin®) in eukaryotes
   3846..232     +  rep_origin     ori (across the origin): high-copy-number ColE1/pMB1/pBR322/pUC origin of replication
>Addgene plasmid #191602 | E1_pENTR_L1-L4_NN_G1333-DddA11-C | addgene full sequence | sequence record 379199 | Addgene NGS Result
GACCTACACCGAACTGAGATACCTACAGCGTGAGCTATGAGAAAGCGCCACGCTTCCCGAAGGGAGAAAG
GCGGACAGGTATCCGGTAAGCGGCATGGTCGGAACAGGAGAGCGCACGAGGGAGCTTCCAGGGGGAAACG
CCTGGTATCTTTATAGTCCTGTCGGGTTTCGCCACCTCTGACTTGAGCGTCGATTTTTGTGATGCTCGTC
AGGGGGGCGGAGCCTATGGAAAAACGCCAGCAACGCGGCCTTTTTACGGTTCCTGGCCTTTTGCTGGCCT
TTTGCTCACATGTTCTTTCCTGCGTTATCCCCTGATTCTGTGGATAACCGTATTACCGCCTTTGAGTGAG
CTGATACCGCTCGCCGCAGCCGAACGACCGAGCGCAGCGAGTCAGTGAGCGAGGAAGCGGAAGAGCGCCC
AATACGCAAACCGCCTCTCCCCGCGCGTTGGCCGATTCATTAATGCAGCTGGCACGACAGGTTTCCCGAC
TGGAAAGCGGGCAGTGAGCGCAACGCAATTAATACGCGTACCGCTAGCCAGGAAGAGTTTGTAGAAACGC
AAAAAGGCCATCCGTCAGGATGGCCTTCTGCTTAGTTTGATGCCTGGCAGTTTATGGCGGGCGTCCTGCC
CGCCACCCTCCGGGCCGTTGCTTCACAACGTTCAAATCCGCTCCCGGCGGATTTGTCCTACTCAGGAGAG
CGTTCACCGACAAACAACAGATAAAACGAAAGGCCCAGTCTTCCGACTGAGCCTTTCGTTTTATTTGATG
CCTGGCAGTTCCCTACTCTCGCGTTAACGCTAGCATGGATGTTTTCCCAGTCACGACGTTGTAAAACGAC
GGCCAGTCTTAAGCTCGGGCCCCAAATAATGATTTTATTTTGACTGATAGTGACCTGTTCGTTGCAACAA
ATTGATGAGCAATGCTTTTTTATAATGCCAACTTTGTACAAAAAAGCAGGCTTTTACCCATACGATGTTC
CAGATTACGCTGATATCGCCGATCTACGCACGCTCGGCTACAGCCAGCAGCAACAGGAGAAGATCAAACC
GAAGGTTCGTTCGACAGTGGCGCAGCACCACGAGGCACTGGTCGGCCACGGGTTTACACACGCGCACATC
GTTGCGTTAAGCCAACACCCGGCAGCGTTAGGGACCGTCGCTGTCAAGTATCAGGACATGATCGCAGCGT
TGCCAGAGGCGACACACGAAGCGATCGTTGGCGTCGGCAAACAGTGGTCCGGCGCACGCGCTCTGGAGGC
CTTGCTCACGGTGGCGGGAGAGTTGAGAGGTCCACCGTTACAGTTGGACACAGGCCAACTTCTCAAGATT
GCAAAACGTGGCGGCGTGACCGCAGTGGAGGCAGTGCATGCATGGCGCAATGCACTGACGGGTGCCCCGC
TCAAGGAGACGGGCGCCGCTACAGGGCGCGTCCCATTCGCCATTCAGGCTGCGCAACTGTTGGGAAGGGC
GATCGGTGCGGGCCTCTTCGCTATTACGCCAGCTGGCGAAAGGGGGATGTGCTGCAAGGCGATTAAGTTG
GGTAACGCCAGGGTTTTCCCAGTCACGACGTTGTAAAACGACGGCCAGTGAGCGCGCGTAATACGACTCA
CTATAGGGCGAATTGGGTACCGGGCCCCCCCTCGAGGTCCTCCAGCTTTTGTTCCCTTTAGTGAGGGTTA
ATTGCGCGCTTGGCGTAATCATGGTCATAGCTGTTTCCTGTGTGAAATTGTTATCCGCTCACAATTCCAC
ACAACATACGAGCCGGAAGCATAAAGTGTAAAGCCTGGGGTGCCTAATGAGTGAGCTAACTCACATTAAT
TGCGTTGCGCTCACTGCCCGCTTTCCACCGGTCGTCTCCACCCCTGAGCAGGTAGTGGCTATTGCATCCA
ACAACGGGGGCAGACCCGCACTGGAGTCAATTGTTGCCCAGTTATCTCGCCCTGATCCGGCGTTGGCCGC
GTTGACCAACGACCACCTCGTCGCCTTGGCCTGCCTCGGCGGGCGTCCTGCGCTGGATGCAGTGAAAAAG
GGATTGGGGGGTAGTCCAACTCCATATCCCAATTATGTGAGTGCAGGCCATGTTGAAGGTCAATCAGCCC
TATTCATGAGAGATAACGGAATAAGTGAAGGACTGGTGTTTCACAACAATCCAAAAGGTACTTGTGGATT
TTGCGTAAACATGATTGAAACCCTTCTCCCAGAAAACGCTAAGATGACAGTAGTTCCACCTGAAGGTGCT
ATTCCTGTCAAAAGAGGTGCTACTGGTGAAACCAAGGTGTTTATTGGGAATTCCAATTCACCCAAAAGCC
CAACGAAAGGTGGGTGTAGTGGAGGATCTACAAATCTCTCTGACATCATTGAGAAAGAGACTGGAAAGCA
ACTAGTCATTCAGGAGTCAATCCTGATGTTACCAGAGGAGGTTGAGGAAGTGATAGGCAATAAGCCCGAA
AGCGATATACTTGTTCATACTGCCTATGACGAATCGACGGATGAGAACGTAATGCTTCTAACCTCAGATG
CTCCTGAGTACAAACCTTGGGCGTTAGTTATCCAGGATTCCAATGGAGAGAACAAGATCAAGATGTTGTG
ATAACTCGAGCGATCCTCTAGACACCCAACTTTTCTATACAAAGTTGGCATTATAAGAAAGCATTGCTTA
TCAATTTGTTGCAACGAACAGGTCACTATCAGTCAAAATAAAATCATTATTTGCCATCCAGCTGCAGGGC
GGCCGCCCCTATAGTGAGTCGTATTACATGGTCATAGCTGTTTCCTGGCAGCTCTGGCCCGTGTCTCAAA
ATCTCTGATGTTACATTGCACAAGATAAAAATATATCATCATGAACAATAAAACTGTCTGCTTACATAAA
CAGTAATACAAGGGGTGTTATGAGCCATATTCAACGGGAAACGTCGAGGCCGCGATTAAATTCCAACATG
GATGCTGATTTATATGGGTATAAATGGGCTCGCGATAATGTCGGGCAATCAGGTGCGACAATCTATCGCT
TGTATGGGAAGCCCGATGCGCCAGAGTTGTTTCTGAAACATGGCAAAGGTAGCGTTGCCAATGATGTTAC
AGATGAGATGGTCAGACTAAACTGGCTGACGGAATTTATGCCTCTTCCGACCATCAAGCATTTTATCCGT
ACTCCTGATGATGCATGGTTACTCACCACTGCGATCCCCGGAAAAACAGCATTCCAGGTATTAGAAGAAT
ATCCTGATTCAGGTGAAAATATTGTTGATGCGCTGGCAGTGTTCCTGCGCCGGTTGCATTCGATTCCTGT
TTGTAATTGTCCTTTTAACAGCGATCGCGTATTTCGCCTTGCTCAGGCGCAATCACGAATGAATAACGGT
TTGGTTGATGCGAGTGATTTTGATGACGAGCGTAATGGCTGGCCTGTTGAACAAGTCTGGAAAGAAATGC
ATAAACTTTTGCCATTCTCACCGGATTCAGTCGTCACTCATGGTGATTTCTCACTTGATAACCTTATTTT
TGACGAGGGGAAATTAATAGGTTGTATTGATGTTGGACGAGTCGGAATCGCAGACCGATACCAGGATCTT
GCCATCCTATGGAACTGCCTCGGTGAGTTTTCTCCTTCATTACAGAAACGGCTTTTTCAAAAATATGGTA
TTGATAATCCTGATATGAATAAATTGCAGTTTCATTTGATGCTCGATGAGTTTTTCTAATCAGAATTGGT
TAATTGGTTGTAACACTGGCAGAGCATTACGCTGACTTGACGGGACGGCGCAAGCTCATGACCAAAATCC
CTTAACGTGAGTTACGCGTCGTTCCACTGAGCGTCAGACCCCGTAGAAAAGATCAAAGGATCTTCTTGAG
ATCCTTTTTTTCTGCGCGTAATCTGCTGCTTGCAAACAAAAAAACCACCGCTACCAGCGGTGGTTTGTTT
GCCGGATCAAGAGCTACCAACTCTTTTTCCGAAGGTAACTGGCTTCAGCAGAGCGCAGATACCAAATACT
GTTCTTCTAGTGTAGCCGTAGTTAGGCCACCACTTCAAGAACTCTGTAGCACCGCCTACATACCTCGCTC
TGCTAATCCTGTTACCAGTGGCTGCTGCCAGTGGCGATAAGTCGTGTCTTACCGGGTTGGACTCAAGACG
ATAGTTACCGGATAAGGCGCAGCGGTCGGGCTGAACGGGGGGTTCGTGCACACAGCCCAGCTTGGAGCGA
AC
